>Addgene plasmid #66134 | pET11a+T214V | depositor full sequence | sequence record 112680 | pET11a+T214V sequence 6748 bps
TTCTTGAAGACGAAAGGGCCTCGTGATACGCCTATTTTTATAGGTTAATGTCATGATAATAATGGTTTCT
TAGACGTCAGGTGGCACTTTTCGGGGAAATGTGCGCGGAACCCCTATTTGTTTATTTTTCTAAATACATT
CAAATATGTATCCGCTCATGAGACAATAACCCTGATAAATGCTTCAATAATATTGAAAAAGGAAGAGTAT
GAGTATTCAACATTTCCGTGTCGCCCTTATTCCCTTTTTTGCGGCATTTTGCCTTCCTGTTTTTGCTCAC
CCAGAAACGCTGGTGAAAGTAAAAGATGCTGAAGATCAGTTGGGTGCACGAGTGGGTTACATCGAACTGG
ATCTCAACAGCGGTAAGATCCTTGAGAGTTTTCGCCCCGAAGAACGTTTTCCAATGATGAGCACTTTTAA
AGTTCTGCTATGTGGCGCGGTATTATCCCGTGTTGACGCCGGGCAAGAGCAACTCGGTCGCCGCATACAC
TATTCTCAGAATGACTTGGTTGAGTACTCACCAGTCACAGAAAAGCATCTTACGGATGGCATGACAGTAA
GAGAATTATGCAGTGCTGCCATAACCATGAGTGATAACACTGCGGCCAACTTACTTCTGACAACGATCGG
AGGACCGAAGGAGCTAACCGCTTTTTTGCACAACATGGGGGATCATGTAACTCGCCTTGATCGTTGGGAA
CCGGAGCTGAATGAAGCCATACCAAACGACGAGCGTGACACCACGATGCCTGCAGCAATGGCAACAACGT
TGCGCAAACTATTAACTGGCGAACTACTTACTCTAGCTTCCCGGCAACAATTAATAGACTGGATGGAGGC
GGATAAAGTTGCAGGACCACTTCTGCGCTCGGCCCTTCCGGCTGGCTGGTTTATTGCTGATAAATCTGGA
GCCGGTGAGCGTGGGTCTCGCGGTATCATTGCAGCACTGGGGCCAGATGGTAAGCCCTCCCGTATCGTAG
TTATCTACACGACGGGGAGTCAGGCAACTATGGATGAACGAAATAGACAGATCGCTGAGATAGGTGCCTC
ACTGATTAAGCATTGGTAACTGTCAGACCAAGTTTACTCATATATACTTTAGATTGATTTAAAACTTCAT
TTTTAATTTAAAAGGATCTAGGTGAAGATCCTTTTTGATAATCTCATGACCAAAATCCCTTAACGTGAGT
TTTCGTTCCACTGAGCGTCAGACCCCGTAGAAAAGATCAAAGGATCTTCTTGAGATCCTTTTTTTCTGCG
CGTAATCTGCTGCTTGCAAACAAAAAAACCACCGCTACCAGCGGTGGTTTGTTTGCCGGATCAAGAGCTA
CCAACTCTTTTTCCGAAGGTAACTGGCTTCAGCAGAGCGCAGATACCAAATACTGTCCTTCTAGTGTAGC
CGTAGTTAGGCCACCACTTCAAGAACTCTGTAGCACCGCCTACATACCTCGCTCTGCTAATCCTGTTACC
AGTGGCTGCTGCCAGTGGCGATAAGTCGTGTCTTACCGGGTTGGACTCAAGACGATAGTTACCGGATAAG
GCGCAGCGGTCGGGCTGAACGGGGGGTTCGTGCACACAGCCCAGCTTGGAGCGAACGACCTACACCGAAC
TGAGATACCTACAGCGTGAGCTATGAGAAAGCGCCACGCTTCCCGAAGGGAGAAAGGCGGACAGGTATCC
GGTAAGCGGCAGGGTCGGAACAGGAGAGCGCACGAGGGAGCTTCCAGGGGGAAACGCCTGGTATCTTTAT
AGTCCTGTCGGGTTTCGCCACCTCTGACTTGAGCGTCGATTTTTGTGATGCTCGTCAGGGGGGCGGAGCC
TATGGAAAAACGCCAGCAACGCGGCCTTTTTACGGTTCCTGGCCTTTTGCTGGCCTTTTGCTCACATGTT
CTTTCCTGCGTTATCCCCTGATTCTGTGGATAACCGTATTACCGCCTTTGAGTGAGCTGATACCGCTCGC
CGCAGCCGAACGACCGAGCGCAGCGAGTCAGTGAGCGAGGAAGCGGAAGAGCGCCTGATGCGGTATTTTC
TCCTTACGCATCTGTGCGGTATTTCACACCGCATATATGGTGCACTCTCAGTACAATCTGCTCTGATGCC
GCATAGTTAAGCCAGTATACACTCCGCTATCGCTACGTGACTGGGTCATGGCTGCGCCCCGACACCCGCC
AACACCCGCTGACGCGCCCTGACGGGCTTGTCTGCTCCCGGCATCCGCTTACAGACAAGCTGTGACCGTC
TCCGGGAGCTGCATGTGTCAGAGGTTTTCACCGTCATCACCGAAACGCGCGAGGCAGCTGCGGTAAAGCT
CATCAGCGTGGTCGTGAAGCGATTCACAGATGTCTGCCTGTTCATCCGCGTCCAGCTCGTTGAGTTTCTC
CAGAAGCGTTAATGTCTGGCTTCTGATAAAGCGGGCCATGTTAAGGGCGGTTTTTTCCTGTTTGGTCACT
GATGCCTCCGTGTAAGGGGGATTTCTGTTCATGGGGGTAATGATACCGATGAAACGAGAGAGGATGCTCA
CGATACGGGTTACTGATGATGAACATGCCCGGTTACTGGAACGTTGTGAGGGTAAACAACTGGCGGTATG
GATGCGGCGGGACCAGAGAAAAATCACTCAGGGTCAATGCCAGCGCTTCGTTAATACAGATGTAGGTGTT
CCACAGGGTAGCCAGCAGCATCCTGCGATGCAGATCCGGAACATAATGGTGCAGGGCGCTGACTTCCGCG
TTTCCAGACTTTACGAAACACGGAAACCGAAGACCATTCATGTTGTTGCTCAGGTCGCAGACGTTTTGCA
GCAGCAGTCGCTTCACGTTCGCTCGCGTATCGGTGATTCATTCTGCTAACCAGTAAGGCAACCCCGCCAG
CCTAGCCGGGTCCTCAACGACAGGAGCACGATCATGCGCACCCGTGGCCAGGACCCAACGCTGCCCGAGA
TGCGCCGCGTGCGGCTGCTGGAGATGGCGGACGCGATGGATATGTTCTGCCAAGGGTTGGTTTGCGCATT
CACAGTTCTCCGCAAGAATTGATTGGCTCCAATTCTTGGAGTGGTGAATCCGTTAGCGAGGTGCCGCCGG
CTTCCATTCAGGTCGAGGTGGCCCGGCTCCATGCACCGCGACGCAACGCGGGGAGGCAGACAAGGTATAG
GGCGGCGCCTACAATCCATGCCAACCCGTTCCATGTGCTCGCCGAGGCGGCATAAATCGCCGTGACGATC
AGCGGTCCAGTGATCGAAGTTAGGCTGGTAAGAGCCGCGAGCGATCCTTGAAGCTGTCCCTGATGGTCGT
CATCTACCTGCCTGGACAGCATGGCCTGCAACGCGGGCATCCCGATGCCGCCGGAAGCGAGAAGAATCAT
AATGGGGAAGGCCATCCAGCCTCGCGTCGCGAACGCCAGCAAGACGTAGCCCAGCGCGTCGGCCGCCATG
CCGGCGATAATGGCCTGCTTCTCGCCGAAACGTTTGGTGGCGGGACCAGTGACGAAGGCTTGAGCGAGGG
CGTGCAAGATTCCGAATACCGCAAGCGACAGGCCGATCATCGTCGCGCTCCAGCGAAAGCGGTCCTCGCC
GAAAATGACCCAGAGCGCTGCCGGCACCTGTCCTACGAGTTGCATGATAAAGAAGACAGTCATAAGTGCG
GCGACGATAGTCATGCCCCGCGCCCACCGGAAGGAGCTGACTGGGTTGAAGGCTCTCAAGGGCATCGGTC
GAGATCCCGGTGCCTAATGAGTGAGCTAACTTACATTAATTGCGTTGCGCTCACTGCCCGCTTTCCAGTC
GGGAAACCTGTCGTGCCAGCTGCATTAATGAATCGGCCAACGCGCGGGGAGAGGCGGTTTGCGTATTGGG
CGCCAGGGTGGTTTTTCTTTTCACCAGTGAGACGGGCAACAGCTGATTGCCCTTCACCGCCTGGCCCTGA
GAGAGTTGCAGCAAGCGGTCCACGCTGGTTTGCCCCAGCAGGCGAAAATCCTGTTTGATGGTGGTTAACG
GCGGGATATAACATGAGCTGTCTTCGGTATCGTCGTATCCCACTACCGAGATATCCGCACCAACGCGCAG
CCCGGACTCGGTAATGGCGCGCATTGCGCCCAGCGCCATCTGATCGTTGGCAACCAGCATCGCAGTGGGA
ACGATGCCCTCATTCAGCATTTGCATGGTTTGTTGAAAACCGGACATGGCACTCCAGTCGCCTTCCCGTT
CCGCTATCGGCTGAATTTGATTGCGAGTGAGATATTTATGCCAGCCAGCCAGACGCAGACGCGCCGAGAC
AGAACTTAATGGGCCCGCTAACAGCGCGATTTGCTGGTGACCCAATGCGACCAGATGCTCCACGCCCAGT
CGCGTACCGTCTTCATGGGAGAAAATAATACTGTTGATGGGTGTCTGGTCAGAGACATCAAGAAATAACG
CCGGAACATTAGTGCAGGCAGCTTCCACAGCAATGGCATCCTGGTCATCCAGCGGATAGTTAATGATCAG
CCCACTGACGCGTTGCGCGAGAAGATTGTGCACCGCCGCTTTACAGGCTTCGACGCCGCTTCGTTCTACC
ATCGACACCACCACGCTGGCACCCAGTTGATCGGCGCGAGATTTAATCGCCGCGACAATTTGCGACGGCG
CGTGCAGGGCCAGACTGGAGGTGGCAACGCCAATCAGCAACGACTGTTTGCCCGCCAGTTGTTGTGCCAC
GCGGTTGGGAATGTAATTCAGCTCCGCCATCGCCGCTTCCACTTTTTCCCGCGTTTTCGCAGAAACGTGG
CTGGCCTGGTTCACCACGCGGGAAACGGTCTGATAAGAGACACCGGCATACTCTGCGACATCGTATAACG
TTACTGGTTTCACATTCACCACCCTGAATTGACTCTCTTCCGGGCGCTATCATGCCATACCGCGAAAGGT
TTTGCGCCATTCGATGGTGTCCGGGATCTCGACGCTCTCCCTTATGCGACTCCTGCATTAGGAAGCAGCC
CAGTAGTAGGTTGAGGCCGTTGAGCACCGCCGCCGCAAGGAATGGTGCATGCAAGGAGATGGCGCCCAAC
AGTCCCCCGGCCACGGGGCCTGCCACCATACCCACGCCGAAACAAGCGCTCATGAGCCCGAAGTGGCGAG
CCCGATCTTCCCCATCGGTGATGTCGGCGATATAGGCGCCAGCAACCGCACCTGTGGCGCCGGTGATGCC
GGCCACGATGCGTCCGGCGTAGAGGATCGAGATCTCGATCCCGCGAAATTAATACGACTCACTATAGGGG
AATTGTGAGCGGATAACAATTCCCCTCTAGAAATAATTTTGTTTAACTTTAAGAAGGAGATATACATATG
TATGACTGGTTTAGTGAGATGAGAAAGAAAGACCCAGTGTATTATGACGGAAACATTTGGCAGGTGTTTT
CCTATAGGTACACAAAGGAGGTTTTAAACAACTTTTCGAAATTCTCCTCAGATCTTACAGGTTACCACGA
AAGGCTTGAGGACCTAAGGAACGGTAAAATAAGGTTCGACATCCCCACTAGGTATACCATGCTGACCTCA
GATCCCCCTCTCCATGATGAGTTAAGATCAATGTCAGCAGATATATTCTCGCCTCAAAAGCTACAGACAC
TTGAGACATTTATTAGGGAGACCACCAGAAGCCTATTAGACTCAATTGACCCTAGGGAAGACGACATAGT
GAAGAAGTTAGCTGTTCCACTACCAATAATAGTTATCTCAAAAATATTGGGTCTCCCAATTGAAGATAAG
GAGAAGTTCAAAGAGTGGTCAGACTTAGTCGCATTCAGGTTGGGTAAGCCTGGAGAAATATTTGAGCTAG
GTAAGAAGTACCTTGAGTTAATAGGTTATGTGAAGGATCATCTAAATTCAGGGACCGAAGTGGTCAGCAG
AGTTGTCAACTCAAACCTCTCAGACATAGAGAAACTCGGATACATTATTTTACTTCTCATAGCGGGTAAT
GAGACTGTGACTAACTTAATATCAAACTCTGTTATTGACTTCACTAGGTTTAACCTGTGGCAGAGGATAA
GGGAAGAGAACCTCTACCTTAAGGCTATCGAAGAGGCTTTAAGGTATTCTCCTCCTGTGATGAGGACTGT
AAGAAAGACTAAGGAAAGAGTGAAATTGGGTGATCAGACTATTGAAGAGGGAGAGTACGTTAGAGTATGG
ATAGCCTCAGCAAACAGGGACGAGGAGGTGTTTCATGACGGAGAGAAGTTCATCCCTGACAGGAATCCGA
ACCCACACTTAAGCTTTGGGTCTGGAATACATCTGTGTTTAGGTGCTCCTTTGGCTAGATTAGAGGCAAG
AATAGCAATTGAGGAATTTTCAAAAAGGTTTAGGCACATTGAGATATTGGATACTGAAAAAGTTCCAAAT
GAAGTGCTGAATGGTTATAAGAGACTAGTGGTCAGGTTGAAGAGTAATGAATAAGGATCCGGCTGCTAAC
AAAGCCCGAAAGGAAGCTGAGTTGGCTGCTGCCACCGCTGAGCAATAACTAGCATAACCCCTTGGGGCCT
CTAAACGGGTCTTGAGGGGTTTTTTGCTGAAAGGAGGAACTATATCCGGATATCCCGCAAGAGGCCCGGC
AGTACCGGCATAACCAAGCCTATGCCTACAGCATCCAGGGTGACGGTGCCGAGGATGACGATGAGCGCAT
TGTTAGATTTCATACACGGTGCCTGACTGCGTTAGCAATTTAACTGTGATAAACTACCGCATTAAAGCTT
ATCGATGATAAGCTGTCAAACATGAGAA
Features (pLannotate 1.2.2; 19 found; start..end, strand, type, name):
    104..208     +  promoter       AmpR promoter: bla
    209..1069    +  CDS            AmpR: β-lactamase; bla; confers resistance to ampicillin, carbenicillin, and related antibiotics
   1240..1828    +  rep_origin     ori: high-copy-number ColE1/pMB1/pBR322/pUC origin of replication
   2014..2156    -  misc_feature   bom: basis of mobility region from pBR322
   2258..2449    -  CDS            rop: Rop protein, which maintains plasmids at low copy number; rop
   2466..2846    +  CDS            YPB1_ECOLX: Protein predicted: Swiss-Prot protein existence level 4. From Escherichia coli.
   3088..3712    -  CDS            TcR (fragment): tetracycline efflux protein; tet; confers resistance to tetracycline
   3727..3748    -  protein_bind   CAP binding site: CAP binding activates transcription in the presence of cAMP. E. coli catabolite activator protein
   3761..4843    -  CDS            lacI: lac repressor; lacI; The lac repressor binds to the lac operator to inhibit transcription in E. coli. This inhibition can be relieved by adding lactose or isopropyl-β-D-thiogalactopyranoside (IPTG).
   4844..4921    -  promoter       lacI promoter: lacI
   4929..5208    -  CDS            TcR (fragment): tetracycline efflux protein; tet; confers resistance to tetracycline
   5230..5248    +  promoter       T7 promoter: promoter for bacteriophage T7 RNA polymerase
   5249..5273    +  protein_bind   lac operator: The lac repressor binds to the lac operator to inhibit transcription in E. coli. This inhibition can be relieved by adding lactose or isopropyl-β-D-thiogalactopyranoside (IPTG). lac repressor encoded by lacI
   5288..5310    +  RBS            RBS: efficient ribosome binding site from bacteriophage T7 gene 10 (Olins and Rangwala, 1989)
   5318..6421    +  CDS            cyp119: CP119_SULAC - Experimental evidence at protein level: Swiss-Prot protein existence level 1. The endogenous substrate is not known. In vitro, catalyzes the H(2)O(2)-dependent epoxidation of styrene, cis-beta-methylstyrene, and cis-stilbene with retention of stereochemistry. Is able to use cumene hydroperoxide (CHP) or tert-butyl hydroperoxide (TBHP) instead of H(2)O(2) as the electron acceptor. Can also hydroxylate fatty acids such as lauric acid. From Sulfolobus acidocaldarius (strain ATCC 33909 / DSM 639 / JCM 8929 / NBRC 15157 / NCIMB 11770).
   6432..6481    +  CDS            SET1 (fragment): solubility-enhancement tag derived from T7 phage gene 10B
   6489..6536    +  terminator     T7 terminator: transcription terminator for bacteriophage T7 RNA polymerase
   6559..6663    -  CDS            TcR (fragment): tetracycline efflux protein; tet; confers resistance to tetracycline
   6711..6739    -  promoter       tet promoter: E. coli promoter for tetracycline efflux protein gene
