[The description below was written by a language model from this plasmid's Addgene catalogue record and pLannotate feature annotations shown in this document.]
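Description:
pET11a+T214V is a bacterial expression plasmid built on the pET-11a backbone (Novagen) that carries the archaeal cytochrome P450 CYP119 with a T214V substitution. The total size is 6,748 bp, with an insert of about 1.1 kb cloned between the NdeI and BamHI sites, both of which are retained. The plasmid is maintained in E. coli through a pBR322-type ColE1/pMB1 origin accompanied by the bom region and the rop gene, consistent with its listing as low copy. Selection is by ampicillin via the β-lactamase gene and its own promoter. The fragments of the tetracycline resistance gene and the tet promoter found in the annotation are non-functional remnants of the pBR322 ancestry, not usable markers.

Expression is driven by a T7 promoter followed directly by a lac operator, a T7 gene 10 ribosome binding site, the cyp119 coding sequence and a T7 terminator. The plasmid also carries lacI under its own promoter, so lac repressor keeps the T7lac promoter off until inducer such as IPTG is added. Transcription requires a host that supplies T7 RNA polymerase. No affinity tag is recorded, and the short annotated "SET1" fragment downstream of the coding sequence appears to be leftover T7 gene 10-derived vector sequence rather than a fusion partner.

The records disagree about the gene's source. The depositor states that it was cloned from Sulfolobus solfataricus P1 cells, whereas the gene identifier and the annotation match assign cyp119 to Sulfolobus acidocaldarius. The construct serves to produce the T214V mutant protein, and the associated work concerned electron transfer to this P450 from foreign redox proteins assembled through PCNA.
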