Addgene plasmid #66134: pET11a+T214V
Purpose: Expresses the T214V mutant of CYP119
Depositing lab: Teruyuki Nagamune. Depositing organization: The University of Tokyo. Publication: Electron donation to an archaeal cytochrome P450 is enhanced by PCNA-mediated selective complex formation with foreign redox proteins. Suzuki R, Hirakawa H, Nagamune T. Biotechnol J. 2014 Dec;9(12):1573-81. doi: 10.1002/biot.201400007. Epub 2014 Jul 21. PubMed 24924478.
Backbone
  Vector backbone: pET-11a
  Backbone manufacturer: Novagen
  Backbone size w/o insert (bp): 5639
  Total vector size (bp): 6748
  Vector type: Bacterial Expression
Growth in bacteria
  Bacterial resistance: Ampicillin, 100 μg/mL
  Growth temperature: 37°C
  Growth strain: DH5alpha
  Copy number: Low Copy
Gene/Insert
  Gene/Insert name: CYP119
  Insert size (bp): 1109
  Mutation: T214V
  Entrez Gene: cyp119 (a.k.a. Saci_2081)
  Promoter: T7 promoter
  Cloning method: Restriction Enzyme; 5′ cloning site NdeI (not destroyed); 3′ cloning site BamHI (not destroyed)
  Sequencing primers: 5′ T7; 3′ T7 terminator
Terms and licenses: Academic/Nonprofit Terms; Industry Terms: Not Available to Industry
Depositor comments: We cloned the CYP119 gene from the cell suspension of S. solfataricus P1 strain (ATCC 35091).
How to cite: pET11a+T214V was a gift from Teruyuki Nagamune (Addgene plasmid # 66134 ; http://n2t.net/addgene:66134 ; RRID:Addgene_66134)
