>Addgene plasmid #66134 | pET11a+T214V | addgene partial sequence | sequence record 117528 | T7term 5'-GCTAGTTATTGCTCAGCGG-3'
TTGTAGCAGCCGGATCCTTATTCATTACTCTTCAACCTGACCACTAGTCTCTTATAACCATTCAGCACTT
CATTTGGAACTTTTTCAGTATCCAATATCTCAATGTGCCTAAACCTTTTTGAAAATTCCTCAATTGCTAT
TCTTGCCTCTAATCTAGCCAAAGGAGCACCTAAACACAGATGTATTCCAGACCCAAAGCTTAAGTGTGGG
TTCGGATTCCTGTCAGGGATGAACTTCTCTCCGTCATGAAACACCTCCTCGTCCCTGTTTGCTGAGGCTA
TCCATACTCTAACGTACTCTCCCTCTTCAATAGTCTGATCACCCAATTTCACTCTTTCCTTAGTCTTTCT
TACAGTCCTCATCACAGGAGGAGAATACCTTAAAGCCTCTTCGATAGCCTTAAGGTAGAGGTTCTCTTCC
CTTATCCTCTGCCACAGGTTAAACCTAGTGAAGTCAATAACAGAGTTTGATATTAAGTTAGTCACAGTCT
CATTACCCGCTATGAGAAGTAAAATAATGTATCCGAGTTTCTCTATGTCTGAGAGGTTTGAGTTGACAAC
TCTGCTGACCACTTCGGTCCCTGAATTTAGATGATCCTTCACATAACCTATTAACTCAAGGTACTTCTTA
CCTAGCTCAAATATTTCTCCAGGCTTACCCAACCTGAATGCGACTAAGTCTGACCACTCTTTGAACTTCT
CCTTATCTTCAATTGGGAGACCCAATATTTTTGAGATAACTATTATTGGTAGTGGAACAGCTAACTTCTT
CACTATGTCGTCTTCCCTAGGGTCAATTGAGTCTAATAGGCTTCTGGTGGTCTCCCTAATAAATGTCTCA
AGTGTCTGTAGCTTTTGAGGCGAGAATATATCTGCTGACATTGATCTTAACTCATCATGGAGAGGGGGAT
CTGAGGTCAGCATGGTATACCTAGTGGGGATGTCGAACCTTATTTTACCGTTCCTTAGGTCCTCAAGCCT
TTCGTGGTAACCTG
